>Addgene plasmid #179041 | pBBK57 pHomL-RPL18Bp-SNF7-Link-Neon(gfp)-SSA1t-HomR (AmpR) | addgene full sequence | sequence record 360833 | Addgene NGS Result
TTACCAATGCTTAATCAGTGAGGCACCTATCTCAGCGATCTGTCTATTTCGTTCATCCATAGTTGCCTGA
CTCCCCGTCGTGTAGATAACTACGATACGGGAGGGCTTACCATCTGGCCCCAGTGCTGCAATGATACCGC
GGGACCCACGCTCACCGGCTCCAGATTTATCAGCAATAAACCAGCCAGCCGGAAGGGCCGAGCGCAGAAG
TGGTCCTGCAACTTTATCCGCCTCCATCCAGTCTATTAATTGTTGCCGGGAAGCTAGAGTAAGTAGTTCG
CCAGTTAATAGTTTGCGCAACGTTGTTGCCATTGCTACAGGCATCGTGGTGTCACGCTCGTCGTTTGGTA
TGGCTTCATTCAGCTCCGGTTCCCAACGATCAAGGCGAGTTACATGATCCCCCATGTTGTGCAAAAAAGC
GGTTAGCTCCTTCGGTCCTCCGATCGTTGTCAGAAGTAAGTTGGCCGCAGTGTTATCACTCATGGTTATG
GCAGCACTGCATAATTCTCTTACTGTCATGCCATCCGTAAGATGCTTTTCTGTGACTGGTGAGTACTCAA
CCAAGTCATTCTGAGAATAGTGTATGCGGCGACCGAGTTGCTCTTGCCCGGCGTCAATACGGGATAATAC
CGCGCCACATAGCAGAACTTTAAAAGTGCTCATCATTGGAAAACGTTCTTCGGGGCGAAAACTCTCAAGG
ATCTTACCGCTGTTGAGATCCAGTTCGATGTAACCCACTCGTGCACCCAACTGATCTTCAGCATCTTTTA
CTTTCACCAGCGTTTCTGGGTGAGCAAAAACAGGAAGGCAAAATGCCGCAAAAAAGGGAATAAGGGCGAC
ACGGAAATGTTGAATACTCATACTCTTCCTTTTTCAATATTATTGAAGCATTTATCAGGGTTATTGTCTC
ATGAGCGGATACATATTTGAATGTATTTAGAAAAATAAACAAATAGGGGTTCCGCGCACATTTCCCCGAA
AAGTGCCACCTGTCATGACCAAAATCCCTTAACGTGAGTTTTCGTTCCACTGAGCGTCAGACCCCGTAGA
AAAGATCAAAGGATCTTCTTGAGATCCTTTTTTTCTGCGCGTAATCTGCTGCTTGCAAACAAAAAAACCA
CCGCTACCAGCGGTGGTTTGTTTGCCGGATCAAGAGCTACCAACTCTTTTTCCGAAGGTAACTGGCTTCA
GCAGAGCGCAGATACCAAATACTGTTCTTCTAGTGTAGCCGTAGTTAGGCCACCACTTCAAGAACTCTGT
AGCACCGCCTACATACCTCGCTCTGCTAATCCTGTTACCAGTGGCTGCTGCCAGTGGCGATAAGTCGTGT
CTTACCGGGTTGGACTCAAGACGATAGTTACCGGATAAGGCGCAGCGGTCGGGCTGAACGGGGGGTTCGT
GCACACAGCCCAGCTTGGAGCGAACGACCTACACCGAACTGAGATACCTACAGCGTGAGCTATGAGAAAG
CGCCACGCTTCCCGAAGGGAGAAAGGCGGACAGGTATCCGGTAAGCGGCAGGGTCGGAACAGGAGAGCGC
ACGAGGGAGCTTCCAGGGGGAAACGCCTGGTATCTTTATAGTCCTGTCGGGTTTCGCCACCTCTGACTTG
AGCGTCGATTTTTGTGATGCTCGTCAGGGGGGCGGAGCCTATGGAAAAACGCCAGCAACGCGGCCTTTTT
ACGGTTCCTGGCCTTTTGCTGGCCTTTTGCTCACATGTTCTTTCCTGCGTTATCCCCTGATTCTGTGGAT
AACCGTGCGGCCGCCAATGTTATCTATTGGCAGATGTTCATACGGGGCTTTCAAATATTGATGAAATTAT
GTGATGTTTAGAAGAAGATTCGAACTGTTTTCAGTAGATTTGGTAACTGTGCAACCATAACTCATGCCCC
CTATTTATCGGCATTGAGATTGTAAAGGAAGTAAAACGCATTTTTGCAGATCTGTTCTCTTATGTATTTT
TAATCGTCCTTGTATGGAAGTATCAAAGGGGACGTTCTTCACCTCCTTGGAAAACGCAAACTTTCTTTTT
GCCTATCACAGTATCTTATCGAGCTAACTATTTTCGACACACATGAAAAAGCAGAAATATTAACGAAAAA
GAAAAGAAAGACCATGTCATGTACGGGCAATCAGAATATGCAAGATGAGCGGGAACGGGCGAAATGTGCA
CGCGCACAACTTACGAAACGCGGATGAGTCACTGACAGCCACCGCAGAGGTTCTGACTCCTACTGAGCTC
TATTGGAGGTGGCAGAACCGGTAATCCCACAGTGAGCAACTTGACAAACCAACAGATATAGGCTGTGTCT
TAAAATATACCATCCAATACCTTGATGAACTTTTCAAAGATGACTAAAATAAGTGAAATTTCAACATTAA
CTTCGAGCTGTAAACACAGTGGTTTCTTTGCATAAACACCATCAGCCTCAAGTCGTCAAGTAAAGATTTC
GTGTTCATGCAGATAGATAACAATCTATATGTTGATAATTAGCGTTGCCTCATCAATGCGTACACGAAGA
ATATACTAAAAAATGAGCAGGCAAGATAAACGAAGGCAAAGATGACAGAGCAGAAAGCCCTAGTAAAGCG
TATTACAAATGAAACCAAGATTCAGATTGCGATCCCTGAATTCGCATCTAGATGGTAGAGCCACAAACAG
CCGGTACAAGCAACGATCTCCAGGACCATCTGAATCATGCGCGGATGACACGAACTCACGACGGCGATCA
CAGACATTAACCCACAGTACAGACACTGCGACAACGTGGCAATTCGTCGCAATACCGTCTCACTGAACTG
GCCGATAATTGCAGACGAACGAAGAGGATGTCCAATATTTTTTTTAAGGAATAAGGATACTTCAAGACTA
GATTCCCCCCTGCATTCCCATCAGAACCGTAAACCTTGGCGCTTTCCTTGGGAAGTATTCAAGAAGTGCC
TTGTCCGGTTTCTGTGGCTCACAAACCAGCGCGCCCGATATGGCTTTCTTTTCACTTATGAATGTACCAG
TACGGGACAATTAGAACGCTCCTGTAACAATCTCTTTGCAAATGTGGGGTTACATTCTAACCATGTCACA
CTGCTGACGAAATTCAAAGTAAAAAAAAATGGGACCACGTCTTGAGAACGATAGATTTTCTTTATTTTAC
ATTGAACAGTCGTTGTCTCAGCGCGCTTTATGTTTTCATTCATACTTCATATTATAAAATAACAAAAGAA
GAATTTCATATTCACGCCCAAGAAATCAGGCTGCTTTCCAAATGCAATTGACACTTCATTAGCCATCACA
CAAAACTCTTTCTTGCTGGAGCTTCTTTTAAAAAAGACCTCAGTACACCAAACACGTTACCCGACCTCGT
TATTTTACGACAACTATGATAAAATTCTGAAGAAAAAATAAAAAAATTTTCATACTTCTTGCTTTTATTT
AAACCATTGAATGATTTCTTTTGAACAAAACTACCTGTTTCACCAAAGGAAATAGAAAGAAAAAATCAAT
TAGAAGAAAACAAAAAACAAAAGATCTATGTGGTCATCACTTTTTGGTTGGACATCAAGTAATGCCAAGA
ATAAAGAGTCACCAACAAAGGCCATAGTGCGGTTGAGGGAGCATATCAACCTTCTATCCAAAAAGCAATC
GCATTTACGTACTCAAATTACAAATCAAGAGAATGAAGCTAGAATCTTTTTGACGAAGGGCAATAAAGTA
ATGGCGAAGAATGCACTTAAAAAGAAGAAGACAATCGAACAACTTTTAAGTAAGGTAGAAGGCACAATGG
AGTCTATGGAACAGCAGCTATTCTCTATAGAAAGTGCAAACTTAAATCTAGAGACAATGAGGGCTATGCA
GGAAGGTGCTAAGGCAATGAAAACTATTCACAGTGGCCTTGACATAGATAAAGTGGATGAAACTATGGAC
GAGATAAGGGAGCAAGTCGAATTAGGAGATGAAATAAGCGACGCTATATCCAGGCCTTTAATTACTGGGG
CAAACGAGGTGGATGAAGATGAGCTGGACGAGGAATTGGACATGCTGGCTCAAGAAAATGCTAACCAAGA
AACGTCCAAGATCGTTAATAATAATGTTAATGCGGCGCCTATCTCAGAGAACAAAGTCTCACTACCTAGT
GTTCCAAGTAATAAAATTAAACAAAGTGAGAACTCTGTGAAGGACGGGGAAGAGGAAGAGGATGAAGAAG
ATGAAGATGAAAAAGCATTAAGAGAACTACAAGCAGAAATGGGGCTTGGATCCGGTCCTTCTGGCCCAAC
TGGCATGGTTTCTAAGGGTGAAGAAGATAACATGGCTTCTTTGCCAGCCACCCACGAGTTGCACATCTTC
GGTTCCATTAACGGTGTCGACTTCGATATGGTCGGTCAAGGTACCGGTAACCCAAACGACGGTTACGAAG
AATTGAACTTGAAGTCTACCAAGGGCGACTTGCAGTTCTCCCCTTGGATTTTGGTTCCACACATCGGTTA
CGGTTTCCACCAATACTTGCCATACCCAGACGGTATGTCCCCATTCCAAGCCGCCATGGTTGACGGTTCT
GGTTACCAAGTCCACAGAACCATGCAATTCGAAGATGGTGCTTCCTTGACCGTGAACTACAGATACACCT
ACGAAGGTTCTCACATCAAGGGCGAAGCCCAAGTTAAGGGTACCGGTTTCCCTGCTGACGGTCCAGTCAT
GACTAACTCCTTGACCGCTGCTGACTGGTGTCGTTCCAAGAAAACCTACCCAAACGATAAGACCATCATT
TCCACTTTCAAGTGGTCCTACACCACCGGTAACGGCAAGAGATACCGCTCTACCGCTCGTACCACCTACA
CCTTCGCCAAGCCAATGGCTGCCAACTACTTGAAGAACCAGCCTATGTACGTTTTCCGTAAGACCGAGCT
GAAGCATTCCAAGACTGAATTGAACTTCAAGGAATGGCAAAAGGCTTTCACCGACGTCATGGGTATGGAC
GAATTGTACAAGTAACTCGAGTGGCGCCAATTGGTGCGGCAATTGATAATAACGAAAATGTCTTTTAATG
ATCTGGGTATAATGAGGAATTTTCCGAACGTTTTTACTTTATATATATATATACATGTAACATATATTCT
ATACGCTATAGAGAAAGGAAATTTTTCAATTAAAAAAAAAATAGAGAAAGAGTTTCACTTCTTGATTATC
GCTAACACTAATGGTTGAAGTACTGCTACTTTAATTTTATGCTGCCAATGAGACGACGGGGTCATCACGG
CTCATCATGCGCCAAACAAATGTGTGCAATACACGCTCGGATGACTGCATGATGACCGCACTGACTGGGG
ACAGCAGATCCACCTAAGCCTGTGAGAGAAGCAGACACCCGACAGATCAAGGCAGTTAACTAGTGCACTG
CAGTACAAATCGTCCCCAACAAAAGTGGGCTCTCAAAATTCATCACATTTAAATGCATATAGGAAGAGCA
ACAGTTGGTTTGCATCTGATGTTCCTTAAAGATTTCGACATAATGTGCGAAGTAGATCCCTTCAGCACTG
TACTTGTTTTTGCGACTAGATTGTAAATCATTCTTTATTTAATCTCTTTCTTTAACTACTGCTTAAAGTA
TAATTTGGTCCGTAGTTTAATAACTATACTAAGCGAACGCTCTCTCGAAATTTTTCTTAACGCGTCCTTG
TACTGCGTCTAACGCTTTTGCCACTTGGATTTCTATTATAGGAAATAGTCTCACTTACTGGGCGACGAAT
TTTCGCGTTTTGATGAAGCACAGGAAGAATTTCTTTATGCTCAGAAGTTTGACAGCAAGCAAGTTCATCA
TTCGAACTAGCCTTATTGTTTTAGTTCAGTGACAGCGAACTGCCGTACTCGATGCTTTATTTCTCACGGT
AGAGCGGAAGAACAGATAGATCCCTACATATTGCTACCACTTCTATTACACAATAGTTTCAATAGCTTGC
AGCGTAGCTAAACTCTAAAATTTATCTAAATCACTCATATAAACCGAACCCTTCCCCTTCCGCTTATAGT
ACAGCTGATGCTCCTTCACTATTTTAACATGTGGAATTCTTGAAAGAATGAAATCGCCATGCCAAGCCAT
CACACGGTCTTTTATGCAATTGATTGACCGCCTGCAACACATAGGCAGTAAAATTTTTACAAGCAGTAGC
AGAACAGGCCACACAATCGCAAGTGATTAACGTCCACACAGGTATAGGGTTTCTGGACCATATGATACAT
GCTCTGGCCAAGCATTCCGGCTGGTCGCTAATCGTTGAGTGCCGAGCGGCCGCGATTATCAAAAAGGATC
TTCACCTAGATCCTTTTAAATTAAAAATGAAGTTTTAAATCAATCTAAAGTATATATGAGTAAACTTGGT
CTGACAG
Features (pLannotate 1.2.2; 10 found; start..end, strand, type, name):
      1..861     -  CDS            AmpR: β-lactamase; bla; confers resistance to ampicillin, carbenicillin, and related antibiotics
    862..966     -  promoter       AmpR promoter: bla
   1069..1657    +  rep_origin     ori: high-copy-number ColE1/pMB1/pBR322/pUC origin of replication
   2391..2510    +  rep_origin     ARS1 (fragment): S. cerevisiae autonomously replicating sequence ARS1/ARS416
   2515..2561    +  promoter       HIS3 promoter (fragment): S. cerevisiae HIS3
   2562..2624    +  CDS            HIS3 (fragment): imidazoleglycerol-phosphate dehydratase, required for histidine biosynthesis; S. cerevisiae HIS3; yeast auxotrophic marker
   3528..4247    +  CDS            SNF7: SNF7_YEAST - Also known as DID1 From Saccharomyces cerevisiae (strain ATCC 204508 / S288c) (Baker's yeast).
   4275..4982    +  CDS            mNeonGreen: mNeonGreen is a basic (constitutively fluorescent) green/yellow fluorescent protein published in 2013, derived from Branchiostoma lanceolatum. It is reported to be a very rapidly-maturing monomer with moderate acid sensitivity.
   6028..6054    +  rep_origin     ARS1 (fragment): S. cerevisiae autonomously replicating sequence ARS1/ARS416
   6151..6272    +  CDS            HIS3 (fragment): imidazoleglycerol-phosphate dehydratase, required for histidine biosynthesis; S. cerevisiae HIS3; yeast auxotrophic marker
