[The description below was written by a language model from this plasmid's Addgene catalogue record and pLannotate feature annotations shown in this document.]
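Description:
pBBK57 is a 6.4 kb yeast integration-cassette plasmid from the Markerless Yeast Localization and Overexpression (MyLO) CRISPR-Cas9 toolkit, built on the pYTK089 backbone by BsaI Golden Gate assembly. In E. coli it is maintained at high copy through a ColE1/pUC-type origin and selected with ampicillin via the β-lactamase gene and its native promoter. The record lists no complete yeast selectable marker or functional yeast replication origin. This fits the toolkit's markerless design, in which the cassette is intended to be inserted into the genome with CRISPR-Cas9 assistance rather than maintained episomally.

The payload is the S. cerevisiae SNF7 coding sequence joined in frame through a short linker to the bright, fast-maturing monomeric green/yellow fluorescent protein mNeonGreen. According to the plasmid name, it is driven by the RPL18B promoter and terminated by the SSA1 terminator, although neither element is called out in the automated feature table. The expression unit is flanked by left and right homology arms (HomL and HomR) that direct homologous recombination at a chromosomal target. The record does not explicitly name the locus. The annotation software detects short ARS1 and HIS3 promoter/coding fragments on both sides of the cassette, and these probably lie within the homology arms or adjacent sequence rather than being working marker or origin elements.

Snf7 is an ESCRT-III component, and the depositor describes the fusion as a fluorescent marker for the endosome and the class E compartment. The construct is therefore suited to colocalization and protein trafficking studies in budding yeast.
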