Addgene plasmid #179041: pBBK57 pHomL-RPL18Bp-SNF7-Link-Neon(gfp)-SSA1t-HomR (AmpR)
Purpose: Vector containing a yeast integration cassette for RPL18B-driven expression of SNF7-Link-Neon(gfp), a marker for the endosome, class E compartment
Depositing lab: Vincent Martin. Depositing organization: Concordia University. Publication: The MyLo CRISPR-Cas9 Toolkit: A Markerless Yeast Localization and Overexpression CRISPR-Cas9 Toolkit. Bean BDM, Whiteway M, Martin VJJ. G3 (Bethesda). 2022 Jun 16. pii: 6609175. doi: 10.1093/g3journal/jkac154. PubMed 35708612.
Backbone
  Vector backbone: pYTK089 (ColE1, AmpR)
  Vector type: Yeast Expression
Growth in bacteria
  Bacterial resistance: Ampicillin, 100 μg/mL
  Growth temperature: 37°C
  Growth strain: DH5alpha
  Copy number: High Copy
Gene/Insert
  Gene/Insert name: RPL18Bp-SNF7-Link-Neon(gfp)
  Species: S. cerevisiae (budding yeast)
  Cloning method: Restriction Enzyme; 5′ cloning site Unknown (unknown if destroyed); 3′ cloning site Unknown (unknown if destroyed)
Terms and licenses: Academic/Nonprofit Terms; Industry Terms: Not Available to Industry
Depositor comments: Part of the Markerless Yeast Localization and Overexpression (MyLO) CRISPR-Cas9 Toolkit. Vector cloned using BsaI Golden Gate cloning
How to cite: pBBK57 pHomL-RPL18Bp-SNF7-Link-Neon(gfp)-SSA1t-HomR (AmpR) was a gift from Vincent Martin (Addgene plasmid # 179041 ; http://n2t.net/addgene:179041 ; RRID:Addgene_179041)
